Addgene plasmid #191761: EB3-mNeonGreen
Purpose: Expression of mNeonGreen fused to EB3
Depositing lab: Daniel Gerlich. Depositing organization: Institut fuer Molekulare Biotechnologie (IMBA). Publication: A mitotic chromatin phase transition prevents perforation by microtubules. Schneider MWG, Gibson BA, Otsuka S, Spicer MFD, Petrovic M, Blaukopf C, Langer CCH, Batty P, Nagaraju T, Doolittle LK, Rosen MK, Gerlich DW. Nature. 2022 Sep;609(7925):183-190. doi: 10.1038/s41586-022-05027-y. Epub 2022 Aug 3. PubMed 35922507.
Backbone
  Vector backbone: peGFP-N1
  Backbone size w/o insert (bp): 3886
  Total vector size (bp): 5548
  Vector type: Mammalian Expression, Bacterial Expression
  Selectable markers: Neomycin (select with G418)
Growth in bacteria
  Bacterial resistance: Kanamycin, 50 μg/mL
  Growth temperature: 37°C
  Growth strain: DH5alpha
  Copy number: Unknown
Gene/Insert
  Gene/Insert name: EB3-mNeonGreen (alt name: MAPRE3)
  Species: H. sapiens (human)
  Insert size (bp): 1563
  Entrez Gene: MAPRE3 (a.k.a. EB3, EBF3, EBF3-S, RP3)
  Promoter: CMV
  Tag / fusion protein: mNeonGreen (C terminal on insert)
  Cloning method: Restriction Enzyme; 5′ cloning site BamHI (unknown if destroyed); 3′ cloning site NotI (not destroyed)
  Sequencing primers: 5′ TACGGTGGGAGGTCTAT; 3′ TCTACAAATGTGGTATGG
Terms and licenses: Academic/Nonprofit Terms; Industry Terms: Not Available to Industry
How to cite: EB3-mNeonGreen was a gift from Daniel Gerlich (Addgene plasmid # 191761 ; http://n2t.net/addgene:191761 ; RRID:Addgene_191761)
