[The description below was written by a language model from this plasmid's Addgene catalogue record and pLannotate feature annotations shown in this document.]
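Description:
EB3-mNeonGreen is a 5,548 bp mammalian expression plasmid built on the pEGFP-N1 backbone, in which the original fluorescent protein has evidently been replaced by mNeonGreen. It is propagated in E. coli through a high-copy ColE1/pUC-type origin and selected with kanamycin. An f1 bacteriophage origin is also present. The single NeoR/KanR gene (Tn5 aminoglycoside phosphotransferase) serves in both hosts. A bacterial bla-type promoter drives it in E. coli, while the adjacent SV40 enhancer/early promoter and a downstream HSV TK polyadenylation signal allow G418 selection of stably transfected mammalian cells. The feature table also lists short fragments of an RSF origin, SV40 large T antigen, ble and a bGH poly(A) signal. These partial matches are most likely residual backbone sequence or annotation artefacts rather than functional elements.

The payload is a fusion of human EB3 (MAPRE3) to mNeonGreen at its C terminus, cloned between BamHI and NotI sites. The two coding sequences sit in the same orientation, separated by a short linker. Expression is driven by the human cytomegalovirus immediate early enhancer and promoter and terminated by the SV40 polyadenylation signal. EB3 is a plus-end tracking protein that binds the growing tips of microtubules and regulates their dynamics. mNeonGreen is a bright monomeric yellow-green fluorescent protein derived from LanYFP. The fusion therefore labels growing microtubule plus ends in live cells, where such reporters typically appear as moving comets. The recorded purpose is simply expression of mNeonGreen fused to EB3. The associated publication concerns interactions between mitotic chromatin and microtubules, which is consistent with use as a live-imaging reporter of microtubule growth.
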