Features (pLannotate 1.2.2; 16 found; start..end, strand, type, name):
     32..91      +  rep_origin     RSF ori (fragment): Plasmids containing the RSF 1030 origin of replication can be propagated in E. coli cells that contain additional plasmids with compatible origins.
    159..462     +  enhancer       CMV enhancer: human cytomegalovirus immediate early enhancer
    463..666     +  promoter       CMV promoter: human cytomegalovirus (CMV) immediate early promoter
    689..742     +  misc_feature   MCS (fragment): multiple cloning site
    750..1592    +  CDS            MAPRE3: MARE3_HUMAN - Experimental evidence at protein level: Swiss-Prot protein existence level 1. Plus-end tracking protein (+TIP) that binds to the plus-end of microtubules and regulates the dynamics of the microtubule cytoskeleton. Promotes microtubule growth. May be involved in spindle function by stabilizing microtubules and anchoring them at centrosomes. Also acts as a regulator of minus-end microtubule organization: interacts with the complex formed by AKAP9 and PDE4DIP, leading to recruit CAMSAP2 to the Golgi apparatus, thereby tethering non- centrosomal minus-end microtubules to the Golgi, a
   1602..2312    +  CDS            mNeonGreen: bright monomeric yellow-green fluorescent protein derived from LanYFP (Shaner et al., 2013)
   2328..2411    +  CDS            large T antigen (fragment): large T antigen from SV40 (simian virus 40)
   2434..2555    +  polyA_signal   SV40 poly(A) signal: SV40 polyadenylation signal
   2589..3017    -  rep_origin     f1 ori (sequence partly withheld): f1 bacteriophage origin of replication; arrow indicates direction of (+) strand synthesis
   3044..3148    +  promoter       AmpR promoter: bla
   3150..3507    +  promoter       SV40 promoter: SV40 enhancer and early promoter
   3542..4336    +  CDS            NeoR/KanR: aminoglycoside phosphotransferase from Tn5; aph(3')-II (or nptII); confers resistance to neomycin, kanamycin, and G418 (Geneticin®)
   4357..4509    +  CDS            ble (fragment): BLE_KLEPN - Experimental evidence at protein level: Swiss-Prot protein existence level 1. Binding protein with a strong affinity to the bleomycin family of antibiotics. Binds to CL990; an antimitotic-antibiotic compound. From Klebsiella pneumoniae.
   4568..4615    +  polyA_signal   HSV TK poly(A) signal: herpes simplex virus thymidine kinase polyadenylation signal (Cole and Stacy, 1985)
   4706..4722    -  polyA_signal   bGH poly(A) signal (fragment): bovine growth hormone polyadenylation signal
   4944..5532    +  rep_origin     ori: high-copy-number ColE1/pMB1/pBR322/pUC origin of replication
>Addgene plasmid #191761 | EB3-mNeonGreen | addgene full sequence | sequence record 384158 | Addgene NGS Result
CCTTTTTACGGTTCCTGGCCTTTTGCTGGCCTTTTGCTCACATGTTCTTTCCTGCGTTATCCCCTGATTC
TGTGGATAACCGTATTACCGCCATGCATTAGTTATTAATAGTAATCAATTACGGGGTCATTAGTTCATAG
CCCATATATGGAGTTCCGCGTTACATAACTTACGGTAAATGGCCCGCCTGGCTGACCGCCCAACGACCCC
CGCCCATTGACGTCAATAATGACGTATGTTCCCATAGTAACGCCAATAGGGACTTTCCATTGACGTCAAT
GGGTGGAGTATTTACGGTAAACTGCCCACTTGGCAGTACATCAAGTGTATCATATGCCAAGTACGCCCCC
TATTGACGTCAATGACGGTAAATGGCCCGCCTGGCATTATGCCCAGTACATGACCTTATGGGACTTTCCT
ACTTGGCAGTACATCTACGTATTAGTCATCGCTATTACCATGGTGATGCGGTTTTGGCAGTACATCAATG
GGCGTGGATAGCGGTTTGACTCACGGGGATTTCCAAGTCTCCACCCCATTGACGTCAATGGGAGTTTGTT
TTGGCACCAAAATCAACGGGACTTTCCAAAATGTCGTAACAACTCCGCCCCATTGACGCAAATGGGCGGT
AGGCGTGTACGGTGGGAGGTCTATATAAGCAGAGCTGGTTTAGTGAACCGTCAGATCCGCTAGCGCTACC
GGACTCAGATCTCGAGCTCAAGCTTCGAATTCTGCAGTCGACTGCCACCATGGCCGTCAATGTGTACTCC
ACATCTGTGACCAGTGAAAATCTGAGTCGCCATGATATGCTTGCATGGGTCAACGACTCCCTGCACCTCA
ACTATACCAAGATAGAACAGCTTTGTTCAGGGGCAGCCTACTGCCAGTTCATGGACATGCTCTTCCCCGG
CTGTGTGCACTTGAGGAAAGTGAAGTTCCAGGCCAAACTAGAGCATGAATACATCCACAACTTCAAGGTG
CTGCAAGCAGCTTTCAAGAAGATGGGTGTTGACAAAATCATTCCTGTAGAGAAATTAGTGAAAGGAAAAT
TCCAAGATAATTTTGAGTTTATTCAGTGGTTTAAGAAATTCTTTGACGCAAACTATGATGGAAAGGATTA
CAACCCTCTGCTGGCGCGGCAGGGCCAGGACGTAGCGCCACCTCCTAACCCAGGTGATCAGATCTTCAAC
AAATCCAAGAAACTCATTGGCACAGCAGTTCCACAGAGGACGTCCCCCACAGGCCCAAAAAACATGCAGA
CCTCTGGCCGGCTGAGCAATGTGGCCCCCCCCTGCATTCTCCGGAAGAATCCTCCATCAGCCCGAAATGG
CGGCCATGAGACTGATGCCCAAATTCTTGAACTCAACCAACAGCTGGTGGACTTGAAGCTGACAGTGGAT
GGGCTGGAGAAGGAACGTGACTTCTACTTCAGCAAACTTCGTGACATCGAGCTCATCTGCCAGGAGCATG
AAAGTGAAAACAGCCCTGTTATCTCAGGCATCATTGGCATCCTCTATGCCACAGAGGAAGGATTCGCACC
CCCTGAGGACGATGAGATTGAAGAGCATCAACAAGAAGACCAGGACGAGTACCTGGATCCTATGGTGAGC
AAGGGCGAGGAGGATAACATGGCCTCTCTCCCAGCGACACATGAGTTACACATCTTTGGCTCCATCAACG
GTGTGGACTTTGACATGGTGGGTCAGGGCACCGGCAATCCAAATGATGGTTATGAGGAGTTAAACCTGAA
GTCCACCAAGGGTGACCTCCAGTTCTCCCCCTGGATTCTGGTCCCTCATATCGGGTATGGCTTCCATCAG
TACCTGCCCTACCCTGACGGGATGTCGCCTTTCCAGGCCGCCATGGTAGATGGCTCCGGATACCAAGTCC
ATCGCACAATGCAGTTTGAAGATGGTGCCTCCCTTACTGTTAACTACCGCTACACCTACGAGGGAAGCCA
CATCAAAGGAGAGGCCCAGGTGAAGGGGACTGGTTTCCCTGCTGACGGTCCTGTGATGACCAACTCGCTG
ACCGCTGCGGACTGGTGCAGGTCGAAGAAGACTTACCCCAACGACAAAACCATCATCAGTACCTTTAAGT
GGAGTTACACCACTGGAAATGGCAAGCGCTACCGGAGCACTGCGCGGACCACCTACACCTTTGCCAAGCC
AATGGCGGCTAACTATCTGAAGAACCAGCCGATGTACGTGTTCCGTAAGACGGAGCTCAAGCACTCCAAG
ACCGAGCTCAACTTCAAGGAGTGGCAAAAGGCCTTTACCGATGTGATGGGCATGGACGAGCTGTACAAGT
AAGCGGCCGCGACTCTAGATCATAATCAGCCATACCACATTTGTAGAGGTTTTACTTGCTTTAAAAAACC
TCCCACACCTCCCCCTGAACCTGAAACATAAAATGAATGCAATTGTTGTTGTTAACTTGTTTATTGCAGC
TTATAATGGTTACAAATAAAGCAATAGCATCACAAATTTCACAAATAAAGCATTTTTTTCACTGCATTCT
AGTTGTGGTTTGTCCAAACTCATCAATGTATCTTAAGGCGTAAATTGTAAGCGTTAATATTTTGTTAAAA
TTCGCGTTAAATTTTTGTTAAATCAGCTCATTTTTTAACCAATAGGCCGAAATCGGCAAAATCCCTTATA
AATCAAAAGAATAGACCGAGATAGGGT
[37 nt withheld, positions 2688-2724]
AAAGAACGTGGACTCCAACGTCAAAGG
[49 nt withheld, positions 2752-2800]
T
[91 nt withheld, positions 2802-2892]
G
[124 nt withheld, positions 2894-3017]
CAGGTGGCACTTTTCGGGGAAATGTGCGCGGAACCCCTATTTGTTTATTTTTCTAAATACATTCAAATAT
GTATCCGCTCATGAGACAATAACCCTGATAAATGCTTCAATAATATTGAAAAAGGAAGAGTCCTGAGGCG
GAAAGAACCAGCTGTGGAATGTGTGTCAGTTAGGGTGTGGAAAGTCCCCAGGCTCCCCAGCAGGCAGAAG
TATGCAAAGCATGCATCTCAATTAGTCAGCAACCAGGTGTGGAAAGTCCCCAGGCTCCCCAGCAGGCAGA
AGTATGCAAAGCATGCATCTCAATTAGTCAGCAACCATAGTCCCGCCCCTAACTCCGCCCATCCCGCCCC
TAACTCCGCCCAGTTCCGCCCATTCTCCGCCCCATGGCTGACTAATTTTTTTTATTTATGCAGAGGCCGA
GGCCGCCTCGGCCTCTGAGCTATTCCAGAAGTAGTGAGGAGGCTTTTTTGGAGGCCTAGGCTTTTGCAAA
GATCGATCAAGAGACAGGATGAGGATCGTTTCGCATGATTGAACAAGATGGATTGCACGCAGGTTCTCCG
GCCGCTTGGGTGGAGAGGCTATTCGGCTATGACTGGGCACAACAGACAATCGGCTGCTCTGATGCCGCCG
TGTTCCGGCTGTCAGCGCAGGGGCGCCCGGTTCTTTTTGTCAAGACCGACCTGTCCGGTGCCCTGAATGA
ACTGCAAGACGAGGCAGCGCGGCTATCGTGGCTGGCCACGACGGGCGTTCCTTGCGCAGCTGTGCTCGAC
GTTGTCACTGAAGCGGGAAGGGACTGGCTGCTATTGGGCGAAGTGCCGGGGCAGGATCTCCTGTCATCTC
ACCTTGCTCCTGCCGAGAAAGTATCCATCATGGCTGATGCAATGCGGCGGCTGCATACGCTTGATCCGGC
TACCTGCCCATTCGACCACCAAGCGAAACATCGCATCGAGCGAGCACGTACTCGGATGGAAGCCGGTCTT
GTCGATCAGGATGATCTGGACGAAGAGCATCAGGGGCTCGCGCCAGCCGAACTGTTCGCCAGGCTCAAGG
CGAGCATGCCCGACGGCGAGGATCTCGTCGTGACCCATGGCGATGCCTGCTTGCCGAATATCATGGTGGA
AAATGGCCGCTTTTCTGGATTCATCGACTGTGGCCGGCTGGGTGTGGCGGACCGCTATCAGGACATAGCG
TTGGCTACCCGTGATATTGCTGAAGAGCTTGGCGGCGAATGGGCTGACCGCTTCCTCGTGCTTTACGGTA
TCGCCGCTCCCGATTCGCAGCGCATCGCCTTCTATCGCCTTCTTGACGAGTTCTTCTGAGCGGGACTCTG
GGGTTCGAAATGACCGACCAAGCGACGCCCAACCTGCCATCACGAGATTTCGATTCCACCGCCGCCTTCT
ATGAAAGGTTGGGCTTCGGAATCGTTTTCCGGGACGCCGGCTGGATGATCCTCCAGCGCGGGGATCTCAT
GCTGGAGTTCTTCGCCCACCCTAGGGGGAGGCTAACTGAAACACGGAAGGAGACAATACCGGAAGGAACC
CGCGCTATGACGGCAATAAAAAGACAGAATAAAACGCACGGTGTTGGGTCGTTTGTTCATAAACGCGGGG
TTCGGTCCCAGGGCTGGCACTCTGTCGATACCCCACCGAGACCCCATTGGGGCCAATACGCCCGCGTTTC
TTCCTTTTCCCCACCCCACCCCCCAAGTTCGGGTGAAGGCCCAGGGCTCGCAGCCAACGTCGGGGCGGCA
GGCCCTGCCATAGCCTCAGGTTACTCATATATACTTTAGATTGATTTAAAACTTCATTTTTAATTTAAAA
GGATCTAGGTGAAGATCCTTTTTGATAATCTCATGACCAAAATCCCTTAACGTGAGTTTTCGTTCCACTG
AGCGTCAGACCCCGTAGAAAAGATCAAAGGATCTTCTTGAGATCCTTTTTTTCTGCGCGTAATCTGCTGC
TTGCAAACAAAAAAACCACCGCTACCAGCGGTGGTTTGTTTGCCGGATCAAGAGCTACCAACTCTTTTTC
CGAAGGTAACTGGCTTCAGCAGAGCGCAGATACCAAATACTGTTCTTCTAGTGTAGCCGTAGTTAGGCCA
CCACTTCAAGAACTCTGTAGCACCGCCTACATACCTCGCTCTGCTAATCCTGTTACCAGTGGCTGCTGCC
AGTGGCGATAAGTCGTGTCTTACCGGGTTGGACTCAAGACGATAGTTACCGGATAAGGCGCAGCGGTCGG
GCTGAACGGGGGGTTCGTGCACACAGCCCAGCTTGGAGCGAACGACCTACACCGAACTGAGATACCTACA
GCGTGAGCTATGAGAAAGCGCCACGCTTCCCGAAGGGAGAAAGGCGGACAGGTATCCGGTAAGCGGCAGG
GTCGGAACAGGAGAGCGCACGAGGGAGCTTCCAGGGGGAAACGCCTGGTATCTTTATAGTCCTGTCGGGT
TTCGCCACCTCTGACTTGAGCGTCGATTTTTGTGATGCTCGTCAGGGGGGCGGAGCCTATGGAAAAACGC
CAGCAACGCGG
